>Addgene plasmid #218832 | pcDNA5/FRT/TO-N-FLAG-hBirA*-TLK1-M566T | addgene full sequence | sequence record 434422 | Addgene NGS Result
GTACGCCCCCTATTGACGTCAATGACGGTAAATGGCCCGCCTGGCATTATGCCCAGTACATGACCTTATG
GGACTTTCCTACTTGGCAGTACATCTACGTATTAGTCATCGCTATTACCATGGTGATGCGGTTTTGGCAG
TACATCAATGGGCGTGGATAGCGGTTTGACTCACGGGGATTTCCAAGTCTCCACCCCATTGACGTCAATG
GGAGTTTGTTTTGGCACCAAAATCAACGGGACTTTCCAAAATGTCGTAACAACTCCGCCCCATTGACGCA
AATGGGCGGTAGGCGTGTACGGTGGGAGGTCTATATAAGCAGAGCTCTCCCTATCAGTGATAGAGATCTC
CCTATCAGTGATAGAGATCGTCGACGAGCTCGTTTAGTGAACCGTCAGATCGCCTGGAGACGCCATCCAC
GCTGTTTTGACCTCCATAGAAGACACCGGGACCGATCCAGCCTCCGGACTCTAGCGTTTAAACTTAAGCT
TGGTACCATGGACTACAAAGACGATGACGATAAAGCCGCCAGTTTAAACGGTGCGCCATTAATTAAGGAT
CCAGCTAGCGCCACCATGAAGGACAACACCGTGCCCCTGAAGCTGATCGCCCTGCTGGCCAACGGCGAGT
TCCACAGCGGCGAGCAGCTGGGCGAGACCCTGGGCATGAGCCGGGCCGCCATCAACAAGCACATCCAGAC
CCTGCGGGACTGGGGCGTGGACGTGTTCACCGTGCCCGGCAAGGGCTACAGCCTGCCCGAGCCCATCCAG
CTGCTGAACGCCAAGCAGATCCTGGGCCAGCTGGACGGCGGCAGCGTGGCCGTGCTGCCCGTGATCGACA
GCACCAACCAGTACCTGCTGGACCGGATCGGCGAGCTGAAGAGCGGCGACGCCTGCATCGCCGAGTACCA
GCAGGCCGGCCGGGGCGGCCGGGGCCGGAAGTGGTTCAGCCCCTTCGGCGCCAACCTGTACCTGAGCATG
TTCTGGCGGCTGGAGCAGGGCCCCGCCGCCGCCATCGGCCTGAGCCTGGTGATCGGCATCGTGATGGCCG
AGGTGCTGCGGAAGCTGGGCGCCGACAAGGTGCGGGTGAAGTGGCCCAACGACCTGTACCTGCAGGACCG
GAAGCTGGCCGGCATCCTGGTGGAGCTGACCGGCAAGACCGGCGACGCCGCCCAGATCGTGATCGGCGCC
GGCATCAACATGGCCATGCGGCGGGTGGAGGAGAGCGTGGTGAACCAGGGCTGGATCACCCTGCAGGAGG
CCGGCATCAACCTGGACCGGAACACCCTGGCCGCCATGCTGATCCGGGAGCTGCGGGCCGCCCTGGAGCT
GTTCGAGCAGGAGGGCCTGGCCCCCTACCTGAGCCGGTGGGAGAAGCTGGACAACTTCATCAACCGGCCC
GTGAAGCTGATCATCGGCGACAAGGAGATCTTCGGCATCAGCCGGGGCATCGACAAGCAGGGCGCCCTGC
TGCTGGAGCAGGACGGCATCATCAAGCCCTGGATGGGCGGCGAGATCAGCCTGCGGAGCGCCGAGAAGGG
GGGATCTGGCCCCGGCGGCGGCGCGCCTATGGATGAGCTTCATAGTCTGGATCCAAGAAGGCAAGAGTTA
TTGGAAGCTAGATTTACTGGAGTTGCAAGTGGGAGCACTGGAAGTACGGGCAGTTGCAGTGTTGGAGCTA
AAGCCTCAACAAATAACGAAAGCTCTAATCACAGTTTTGGAAGCTTGGGATCTTTAAGTGACAAAGAATC
AGAGACACCGGAGAAGAAACAATCGGAATCATCCAGGGGAAGAAAGAGAAAAGCAGAAAACCAGAATGAA
AGTAGTCAGGGAAAAAGTATTGGGGGACGTGGCCACAAAATTAGCGACTATTTTGAATACCAGGGTGGAA
ATGGCTCAAGTCCAGTAAGAGGCATACCTCCTGCAATCCGTTCTCCTCAAAATTCACATTCACATTCCAC
TCCTTCCTCATCTGTTCGACCGAATAGCCCTTCTCCTACTGCATTAGCATTTGGGGACCACCCTATTGTA
CAACCAAAGCAATTATCCTTTAAAATTATTCAGACTGATCTCACAATGCTGAAATTAGCAGCATTAGAAA
GTAATAAAATCCAGGACCTGGAAAAGAAGGAGGGACGTATAGATGATTTGCTCAGGGCTAACTGTGATCT
CAGACGGCAAATAGATGAACAACAAAAATTACTTGAAAAATACAAAGAACGATTAAATAAGTGCATATCA
ATGAGCAAGAAACTTCTTATTGAAAAGAGTACACAAGAAAAGCTGTCAAGCAGAGAGAAGAGTATGCAAG
ATCGATTACGCCTTGGGCACTTTACAACAGTTAGACATGGCGCTTCATTTACTGAACAATGGACAGATGG
TTTTGCATTTCAGAATCTTGTGAAGCAACAAGAATGGGTGAATCAGCAAAGGGAAGATATTGAAAGGCAA
AGGAAACTTCTAGCCAAACGCAAACCTCCCACAGCTAATAATTCTCAGGCACCCTCTACCAATTCTGAAC
CAAAACAAAGGAAAAACAAAGCAGTCAATGGAGCAGAGAATGATCCCTTTGTTAGACCAAATTTACCACA
ACTGTTGACTTTGGCAGAATATCATGAACAGGAAGAAATTTTCAAACTTAGACTAGGACATCTCAAAAAG
GAAGAGGCAGAAATCCAGGCAGAACTTGAACGTTTGGAAAGAGTCAGAAATCTTCACATACGTGAGCTGA
AAAGAATAAACAATGAAGATAATTCACAGTTCAAAGATCACCCAACATTAAATGAAAGATATTTATTACT
TCATCTGCTTGGTAGAGGTGGCTTTAGTGAAGTGTATAAGGCTTTTGACCTTTATGAACAAAGATATGCT
GCTGTGAAGATACATCAGCTTAATAAAAGCTGGAGAGATGAGAAGAAAGAAAACTACCACAAACATGCCT
GCAGAGAGTATAGAATACACAAAGAACTGGATCACCCCAGAATAGTTAAACTCTATGATTATTTCTCCTT
GGATACAGATACGTTTTGTACAGTGTTAGAATACTGTGAAGGCAATGACTTGGATTTCTATCTGAAGCAA
CACAAGTTAATGTCAGAGAAAGAAGCTCGGTCTATTGTAACGCAGATTGTAAATGCACTAAGATATCTCA
ATGAGATCAAACCCCCTATTATACATTATGATCTTAAGCCAGGAAACATCCTACTGGTAGATGGAACAGC
ATGTGGTGAAATCAAAATCACTGATTTTGGTCTGTCCAAGATTATGGATGATGATAGCTATGGTGTAGAT
GGAATGGATCTAACTTCCCAGGGGGCAGGCACTTACTGGTATTTACCTCCTGAGTGTTTTGTAGTTGGAA
AAGAGCCACCAAAGATTTCCAACAAGGTTGATGTATGGTCGGTTGGAGTCATCTTCTTTCAGTGTCTTTA
TGGTAGAAAGCCATTTGGTCACAATCAATCTCAACAAGACATTCTTCAAGAAAATACAATATTAAAAGCC
ACAGAAGTCCAGTTCCCTGTAAAACCGGTTGTAAGCAGTGAAGCCAAGGCATTTATAAGACGCTGTTTGG
CATATCGAAAAGAAGATCGATTTGATGTGCACCAGCTGGCAAATGACCCATACCTTCTCCCACACATGAG
AAGATCAAATTCTTCAGGAAACCTACACATGGCTGGGCTGACAGCATCCCCTACACCCCCTTCTTCAAGC
ATAATTACTTACTGAGCGGCCGCCTAACTCGAGTCTAGAGGGCCCGTTTAAACCCGCTGATCAGCCTCGA
CTGTGCCTTCTAGTTGCCAGCCATCTGTTGTTTGCCCCTCCCCCGTGCCTTCCTTGACCCTGGAAGGTGC
CACTCCCACTGTCCTTTCCTAATAAAATGAGGAAATTGCATCGCATTGTCTGAGTAGGTGTCATTCTATT
CTGGGGGGTGGGGTGGGGCAGGACAGCAAGGGGGAGGATTGGGAAGACAATAGCAGGCATGCTGGGGATG
CGGTGGGCTCTATGGCTTCTGAGGCGGAAAGAACCAGCTGGGGCTCTAGGGGGTATCCCC
[124 nt withheld, positions 4051-4174]
C
[91 nt withheld, positions 4176-4266]
AGGGTGATGGTTCACGTACCTAGAAGTTCCTATTCCGAAGTTCCTATTCTCTAGAAAGTATAGGAACTTC
CTTGGCCAAAAAGCCTGAACTCACCGCGACGTCTGTCGAGAAGTTTCTGATCGAAAAGTTCGACAGCGTC
TCCGACCTGATGCAGCTCTCGGAGGGCGAAGAATCTCGTGCTTTCAGCTTCGATGTAGGAGGGCGTGGAT
ATGTCCTGCGGGTAAATAGCTGCGCCGATGGTTTCTACAAAGATCGTTATGTTTATCGGCACTTTGCATC
GGCCGCGCTCCCGATTCCGGAAGTGCTTGACATTGGGGAATTCAGCGAGAGCCTGACCTATTGCATCTCC
CGCCGTGCACAGGGTGTCACGTTGCAAGACCTGCCTGAAACCGAACTGCCCGCTGTTCTGCAGCCGGTCG
CGGAGGCCATGGATGCGATCGCTGCGGCCGATCTTAGCCAGACGAGCGGGTTCGGCCCATTCGGACCGCA
AGGAATCGGTCAATACACTACATGGCGTGATTTCATATGCGCGATTGCTGATCCCCATGTGTATCACTGG
CAAACTGTGATGGACGACACCGTCAGTGCGTCCGTCGCGCAGGCTCTCGATGAGCTGATGCTTTGGGCCG
AGGACTGCCCCGAAGTCCGGCACCTCGTGCACGCGGATTTCGGCTCCAACAATGTCCTGACGGACAATGG
CCGCATAACAGCGGTCATTGACTGGAGCGAGGCGATGTTCGGGGATTCCCAATACGAGGTCGCCAACATC
TTCTTCTGGAGGCCGTGGTTGGCTTGTATGGAGCAGCAGACGCGCTACTTCGAGCGGAGGCATCCGGAGC
TTGCAGGATCGCCGCGGCTCCGGGCGTATATGCTCCGCATTGGTCTTGACCAACTCTATCAGAGCTTGGT
TGACGGCAATTTCGATGATGCAGCTTGGGCGCAGGGTCGATGCGACGCAATCGTCCGATCCGGAGCCGGG
ACTGTCGGGCGTACACAAATCGCCCGCAGAAGCGCGGCCGTCTGGACCGATGGCTGTGTAGAAGTACTCG
CCGATAGTGGAAACCGACGCCCCAGCACTCGTCCGAGGGCAAAGGAATAGCACGTACTACGAGATTTCGA
TTCCACCGCCGCCTTCTATGAAAGGTTGGGCTTCGGAATCGTTTTCCGGGACGCCGGCTGGATGATCCTC
CAGCGCGGGGATCTCATGCTGGAGTTCTTCGCCCACCCCAACTTGTTTATTGCAGCTTATAATGGTTACA
AATAAAGCAATAGCATCACAAATTTCACAAATAAAGCATTTTTTTCACTGCATTCTAGTTGTGGTTTGTC
CAAACTCATCAATGTATCTTATCATGTCTGTATACCGTCGACCTCTAGCTAGAGCTTGGCGTAATCATGG
TCATAGCTGTTTCCTGTGTGAAATTGTTATCCGCTCACAATTCCACACAACATACGAGCCGGAAGCATAA
AGTGTAAAGCCTGGGGTGCCTAATGAGTGAGCTAACTCACATTAATTGCGTTGCGCTCACTGCCCGCTTT
CCAGTCGGGAAACCTGTCGTGCCAGCTGCATTAATGAATCGGCCAACGCGCGGGGAGAGGCGGTTTGCGT
ATTGGGCGCTCTTCCGCTTCCTCGCTCACTGACTCGCTGCGCTCGGTCGTTCGGCTGCGGCGAGCGGTAT
CAGCTCACTCAAAGGCGGTAATACGGTTATCCACAGAATCAGGGGATAACGCAGGAAAGAACATGTGAGC
AAAAGGCCAGCAAAAGGCCAGGAACCGTAAAAAGGCCGCGTTGCTGGCGTTTTTCCATAGGCTCCGCCCC
CCTGACGAGCATCACAAAAATCGACGCTCAAGTCAGAGGTGGCGAAACCCGACAGGACTATAAAGATACC
AGGCGTTTCCCCCTGGAAGCTCCCTCGTGCGCTCTCCTGTTCCGACCCTGCCGCTTACCGGATACCTGTC
CGCCTTTCTCCCTTCGGGAAGCGTGGCGCTTTCTCATAGCTCACGCTGTAGGTATCTCAGTTCGGTGTAG
GTCGTTCGCTCCAAGCTGGGCTGTGTGCACGAACCCCCCGTTCAGCCCGACCGCTGCGCCTTATCCGGTA
ACTATCGTCTTGAGTCCAACCCGGTAAGACACGACTTATCGCCACTGGCAGCAGCCACTGGTAACAGGAT
TAGCAGAGCGAGGTATGTAGGCGGTGCTACAGAGTTCTTGAAGTGGTGGCCTAACTACGGCTACACTAGA
AGAACAGTATTTGGTATCTGCGCTCTGCTGAAGCCAGTTACCTTCGGAAAAAGAGTTGGTAGCTCTTGAT
CCGGCAAACAAACCACCGCTGGTAGCGGTGGTTTTTTTGTTTGCAAGCAGCAGATTACGCGCAGAAAAAA
AGGATCTCAAGAAGATCCTTTGATCTTTTCTACGGGGTCTGACGCTCAGTGGAACGAAAACTCACGTTAA
GGGATTTTGGTCATGAGATTATCAAAAAGGATCTTCACCTAGATCCTTTTAAATTAAAAATGAAGTTTTA
AATCAATCTAAAGTATATATGAGTAAACTTGGTCTGACAGTTACCAATGCTTAATCAGTGAGGCACCTAT
CTCAGCGATCTGTCTATTTCGTTCATCCATAGTTGCCTGACTCCCCGTCGTGTAGATAACTACGATACGG
GAGGGCTTACCATCTGGCCCCAGTGCTGCAATGATACCGCGAGACCCACGCTCACCGGCTCCAGATTTAT
CAGCAATAAACCAGCCAGCCGGAAGGGCCGAGCGCAGAAGTGGTCCTGCAACTTTATCCGCCTCCATCCA
GTCTATTAATTGTTGCCGGGAAGCTAGAGTAAGTAGTTCGCCAGTTAATAGTTTGCGCAACGTTGTTGCC
ATTGCTACAGGCATCGTGGTGTCACGCTCGTCGTTTGGTATGGCTTCATTCAGCTCCGGTTCCCAACGAT
CAAGGCGAGTTACATGATCCCCCATGTTGTGCAAAAAAGCGGTTAGCTCCTTCGGTCCTCCGATCGTTGT
CAGAAGTAAGTTGGCCGCAGTGTTATCACTCATGGTTATGGCAGCACTGCATAATTCTCTTACTGTCATG
CCATCCGTAAGATGCTTTTCTGTGACTGGTGAGTACTCAACCAAGTCATTCTGAGAATAGTGTATGCGGC
GACCGAGTTGCTCTTGCCCGGCGTCAATACGGGATAATACCGCGCCACATAGCAGAACTTTAAAAGTGCT
CATCATTGGAAAACGTTCTTCGGGGCGAAAACTCTCAAGGATCTTACCGCTGTTGAGATCCAGTTCGATG
TAACCCACTCGTGCACCCAACTGATCTTCAGCATCTTTTACTTTCACCAGCGTTTCTGGGTGAGCAAAAA
CAGGAAGGCAAAATGCCGCAAAAAAGGGAATAAGGGCGACACGGAAATGTTGAATACTCATACTCTTCCT
TTTTCAATATTATTGAAGCATTTATCAGGGTTATTGTCTCATGAGCGGATACATATTTGAATGTATTTAG
AAAAATAAACAAATAGGGGTTCCGCGCACATTTCCCCGAAAAGTGCCACCTGACGTCGACGGATCGGGAG
ATCTCCCGATCCCCTATGGTGCACTCTCAGTACAATCTGCTCTGATGCCGCATAGTTAAGCCAGTATCTG
CTCCCTGCTTGTGTGTTGGAGGTCGCTGAGTAGTGCGCGAGCAAAATTTAAGCTACAACAAGGCAAGGCT
TGACCGACAATTGCATGAAGAATCTGCTTAGGGTTAGGCGTTTTGCGCTGCTTCGCGATGTACGGGCCAG
ATATACGCGTTGACATTGATTATTGACTAGTTATTAATAGTAATCAATTACGGGGTCATTAGTTCATAGC
CCATATATGGAGTTCCGCGTTACATAACTTACGGTAAATGGCCCGCCTGGCTGACCGCCCAACGACCCCC
GCCCATTGACGTCAATAATGACGTATGTTCCCATAGTAACGCCAATAGGGACTTTCCATTGACGTCAATG
GGTGGAGTATTTACGGTAAACTGCCCACTTGGCAGTACATCAAGTGTATCATATGCCAA
Features (pLannotate 1.2.2; 23 found; start..end, strand, type, name):
    123..326     +  promoter       CMV promoter: human cytomegalovirus (CMV) immediate early promoter
    328..347     +  promoter       PLtetO-1 promoter (fragment): modified phage lambda PL promoter with tet operator sites (Lutz and Bujard, 1997)
    349..368     +  promoter       PLtetO-1 promoter (fragment): modified phage lambda PL promoter with tet operator sites (Lutz and Bujard, 1997)
    376..409     +  promoter       TRE3GV promoter (fragment): 3rd-generation Tet-responsive promoter that can be activated by binding of Tet-On® 3G, optimized for retroviral and lentiviral vectors
    500..524     +  CDS            3xFLAG (fragment): three tandem FLAG® epitope tags
    576..1538    +  CDS            birA: BIRA_ECOLI - Also known as bioR, dhbB. Experimental evidence at protein level: Swiss-Prot protein existence level 1. Acts both as a biotin--[acetyl-CoA-carboxylase] ligase and a biotin-operon repressor. In the presence of ATP, BirA activates biotin to form the BirA-biotinyl-5'-adenylate (BirA-bio-5'-AMP or holoBirA) complex. HoloBirA can either transfer the biotinyl moiety to the biotin carboxyl carrier protein (BCCP) subunit of acetyl-CoA carboxylase, or bind to the biotin operator site and inhibit transcription of the operon. From Escherichia coli (strain K12).
   1551..3722    +  CDS            TLK1 (fragment): TLK1_HUMAN - Also known as KIAA0137. Experimental evidence at protein level: Swiss-Prot protein existence level 1. Rapidly and transiently inhibited by phosphorylation following the generation of DNA double-stranded breaks during S-phase. This is cell cycle checkpoint and ATM-pathway dependent and appears to regulate processes involved in chromatin assembly. Isoform 3 phosphorylates and enhances the stability of the t-SNARE SNAP23, augmenting its assembly with syntaxin. Isoform 3 protects the cells from the ionizing radiation by facilitating the repair of DSBs. In vitro, phosphorylates histone
   3781..4005    +  polyA_signal   bGH poly(A) signal: bovine growth hormone polyadenylation signal
   4009..4030    +  promoter       SV40 promoter (fragment): SV40 enhancer and early promoter
   4051..4284    +  rep_origin     f1 ori (fragment) (sequence partly withheld): f1 bacteriophage origin of replication; arrow indicates direction of (+) strand synthesis
   4289..4336    +  protein_bind   FRT: FLP-mediated recombination occurs in the 8-bp core sequence TCTAGAAA (Turan and Bode, 2011). FLP recombinase from the Saccharomyces cerevisiae 2μ plasmid
   4344..5366    +  CDS            HygR: aminoglycoside phosphotransferase from E. coli; aph(4)-Ia; confers resistance to hygromycin
   5376..5501    +  CDS            ble (fragment): BLE_KLEPN - Experimental evidence at protein level: Swiss-Prot protein existence level 1. Binding protein with a strong affinity to the bleomycin family of antibiotics. Binds to CL990; an antimitotic-antibiotic compound. From Klebsiella pneumoniae.
   5496..5617    +  polyA_signal   SV40 poly(A) signal: SV40 polyadenylation signal
   5690..5706    -  protein_bind   lac operator: The lac repressor binds to the lac operator to inhibit transcription in E. coli. This inhibition can be relieved by adding lactose or isopropyl-β-D-thiogalactopyranoside (IPTG). lac repressor encoded by lacI
   5714..5744    -  promoter       lac promoter: promoter for the E. coli lac operon
   5759..5780    -  protein_bind   CAP binding site: CAP binding activates transcription in the presence of cAMP. E. coli catabolite activator protein
   5793..5885    -  CDS            lacI (fragment): lac repressor; lacI; The lac repressor binds to the lac operator to inhibit transcription in E. coli. This inhibition can be relieved by adding lactose or isopropyl-β-D-thiogalactopyranoside (IPTG).
   6068..6656    -  rep_origin     ori: high-copy-number ColE1/pMB1/pBR322/pUC origin of replication
   6827..7687    -  CDS            AmpR: β-lactamase; bla; confers resistance to ampicillin, carbenicillin, and related antibiotics
   7688..7792    -  promoter       AmpR promoter: bla
   7851..7903    -  misc_feature   bom (fragment): basis of mobility region from pBR322
   8058..122     +  enhancer       CMV enhancer (across the origin): human cytomegalovirus immediate early enhancer
