[The description below was written by a language model from this plasmid's Addgene catalogue record and pLannotate feature annotations shown in this document.]
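Description:
pcDNA5/FRT/TO-N-FLAG-hBirA*-TLK1-M566T is a mammalian expression plasmid of about 8.3 kb built on the Invitrogen pcDNA5/FRT/TO backbone, which was modified by placing a FLAG-BirA* cassette ahead of the multiple cloning site. It is propagated in E. coli through a high-copy ColE1/pUC-type origin with ampicillin resistance (β-lactamase). Selection in mammalian cells uses hygromycin.

The expression unit consists of the CMV enhancer and immediate early promoter followed by short elements that the annotation software matched to tet operator-containing promoters. These correspond to the tandem tet operators of the "TO" design, which keep transcription repressed in cells expressing the Tet repressor until tetracycline or doxycycline is added. Downstream lies a single open reading frame with a FLAG epitope, the E. coli biotin ligase BirA (in its promiscuous BirA* form, according to the record) and human TLK1 (Tousled-like kinase 1, transcript variant 5) carrying the M566T substitution. The TLK1 sequence was cloned between AscI and NotI sites, and the unit is terminated by the bGH polyadenylation signal. The TLK1 cDNA derives in part from a human ORFeome library.

An FRT site sits directly upstream of the hygromycin resistance coding sequence, with no complete promoter annotated before it, and an SV40 poly(A) signal follows. In this type of vector, Flp-mediated recombination into a genomic FRT site in a suitable host line supplies the promoter, so hygromycin resistance reports single-copy, site-specific integration.

The construct is intended for BioID proximity labelling. The BirA* fusion biotinylates proteins near the TLK1 mutant, which can then be captured and identified, for example to compare its interactome with that of other TLK1 forms.
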