Addgene plasmid #218832: pcDNA5/FRT/TO-N-FLAG-hBirA*-TLK1-M566T
Purpose: Expresses N-terminal BirA*-tagged human TLK1 variant 5 mutant M566T for BioID experiments.
Depositing lab: Travis Stracker. Depositing organization: Instituto de Investigacion Biomedica (IRB Barcelona).
Backbone
  Vector backbone: pcDNA 5/FRT/TO
  Backbone manufacturer: Invitrogen
  Backbone size w/o insert (bp): 5037
  Total vector size (bp): 8323
  Modifications to backbone: FLAG-BirA* added before MCS
  Vector type: Mammalian Expression
  Selectable markers: Hygromycin
Growth in bacteria
  Bacterial resistance: Ampicillin, 100 μg/mL
  Growth temperature: 37°C
  Growth strain: DH5alpha
  Copy number: High Copy
Gene/Insert
  Gene/Insert name: TLK1 M566T
  Species: H. sapiens (human)
  Insert size (bp): 2157
  Mutation: M566T
  GenBank ID: NM_001136554.2
  Entrez Gene: TLK1 (a.k.a. PKU-beta)
  Promoter: CMV
  Tag / fusion protein: FLAG-BirA* (N terminal on backbone)
  Cloning method: Restriction Enzyme; 5′ cloning site AscI (not destroyed); 3′ cloning site NotI (not destroyed)
  Sequencing primers: 5′ CMV Forward
Resource information
  A portion of this plasmid was derived from a plasmid made by: This plasmid was constructed in part with cDNAs for TLK1 and TLK2 from the Human ORFeome Version 1.1 library
Terms and licenses: Academic/Nonprofit Terms; Industry Terms: Not Available to Industry
How to cite: pcDNA5/FRT/TO-N-FLAG-hBirA*-TLK1-M566T was a gift from Travis Stracker (Addgene plasmid # 218832 ; http://n2t.net/addgene:218832 ; RRID:Addgene_218832)
